Addgene plasmid #21246: PKC eta DN
Depositing lab: Bernard Weinstein. Publication: Roles of specific isoforms of protein kinase C in the transcriptional control of cyclin D1 and related genes. Soh JW, Weinstein IB. J Biol Chem. 2003 Sep 5. 278(36):34709-16. 10.1074/jbc.M302016200 PubMed 12794082.
Backbone
  Vector backbone: pHACE
  Backbone size w/o insert (bp): 5400
  Vector type: Mammalian Expression
  Selectable markers: Neomycin (select with G418)
Growth in bacteria
  Bacterial resistance: Ampicillin, 100 μg/mL
  Growth temperature: 37°C
  Growth strain: DH5alpha
  Copy number: High Copy
Gene/Insert
  Gene/Insert name: PKC eta
  Species: M. musculus (mouse)
  Insert size (bp): 2046
  Mutation: K384R
  GenBank ID: J05703 D90242
  Entrez Gene: Prkch (a.k.a. Pkch)
  Tag / fusion protein: HA (C terminal on backbone)
  Cloning method: Restriction Enzyme; 5′ cloning site EcoRI (not destroyed); 3′ cloning site EcoRI (not destroyed)
  Sequencing primers: 5′ T7; 3′ SP6
Resource information
  A portion of this plasmid was derived from a plasmid made by: PKC eta was received from Dr. S. Ohno. If you publish a paper with this plasmid, please cite this paper (see the comments section below) as a reference.
Terms and licenses: Academic/Nonprofit Terms; Industry Terms: Not Available to Industry
Depositor comments: Osada, S., Mizuno, K., Saido, T.C., Akita, Y., Suzuki, K., Kuroki, T., and Ohno, S. 1990. A phorbol ester receptor/protein kinase, nPKC eta, a new member of the protein kinase C family predominantly expressed in lung and skin. The Journal of biological chemistry 265(36): 22434-22440.
How to cite: PKC eta DN was a gift from Bernard Weinstein (Addgene plasmid # 21246 ; http://n2t.net/addgene:21246 ; RRID:Addgene_21246)
