[The description below was written by a language model from this plasmid's Addgene catalogue record.]
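Description:
PKC eta DN is a mammalian expression plasmid built on the pHACE backbone (about 5.4 kb without insert) that encodes a dominant-negative form of mouse protein kinase C eta (Prkch). The roughly 2.05 kb PKC eta coding sequence was inserted by restriction cloning into an EcoRI site, which is retained on both sides of the insert, and it is fused at its C terminus to an HA epitope tag supplied by the backbone, allowing the expressed protein to be detected or immunoprecipitated with anti-HA antibodies. The insert carries a K384R substitution. The "DN" designation indicates that this change is meant to yield a dominant-negative protein, and lysine-to-arginine changes of this kind in protein kinases typically target the conserved ATP-binding lysine of the catalytic domain, giving a kinase-inactive protein that can interfere with the endogenous enzyme's signalling. The record does not spell out this mechanism.

The plasmid is maintained in E. coli at high copy number under ampicillin selection, and a neomycin resistance marker permits G418 selection of stably transfected mammalian cells. The record does not state which promoter drives the insert, and no feature table is provided. T7 and SP6 are listed as the 5′ and 3′ sequencing primers, which suggests these phage promoter sites flank the cloning region. The associated publication examined the roles of individual PKC isoforms in the transcriptional control of cyclin D1 and related genes, so the construct is suited to transfection experiments in which PKC eta function is selectively blocked to test its contribution to signalling or gene-expression readouts. It would typically be compared with wild-type or activated versions of the same isoform.
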