>Addgene plasmid #21246 | PKC eta DN | addgene partial sequence | sequence record 27053 | 21246 with SP6
CGGCCGCCAGTGTGATGGATATCTGCAGAATTGGATCCTTAGGCGTAGTCAGGCACGTCGTAAGGATAGA
ATTCCAGTTGCAATTCCGGTGACACATAGGAAAAGTTTCTAAACTCATCCTGGTTAATCATAGGAAGATG
TCCCTCATCAATCGGAGTTAAGACGGGCTCTTCTTTTATAAAGTCTGGGTCAAAATTGCTGACATCTTCT
CGGGATTTGATTCTAGGTCGGAAAGGCGGCTCTAACTGGCGATGGTTCAACTGGGCCCAGTCGATTTCCT
TAAAGAAAGGGTGTCTCAGGATCTCATGCTCTCCTCCCTGAGTCAGGCTGCCCAAGCGCATGGTGGGGTT
CTTGGTCATGAAAGACTTGAGGATCCCTGTGGCATCTTCATGGAGCCAGGTGGGGTAGACGACTTCATCA
TTCAGTATGGCCTCAAAAAGGTCATCTTCATTTTCAGCCTCAAAGGGCGCATGTCCGCACAGCATCTCAT
AAAGCAACACGCCCATGGCCCACCAGTCTACTGCAGGTCCATACAGCATCTCCTGAAGGATCTCTGGGGC
AATGTAGTCAGGTGTACCGCAGAAGGTGGCTGTGGTGACCCCATTACAAATCCCCTCCTTGCACATTCCA
AAATCGGCCAGTTTACAGTGACCTTCGTGGTCCAATAGCACATTGTCCAGTTTCAAGTCTCTATAGATGA
TACCTTTCTCATGTAGGAACATGAGTGCAGAAATGATCTCCGCGGCGTAGAACGAGCACGGGCTTCATCG
