>Addgene plasmid #21246 | PKC eta DN | addgene partial sequence | sequence record 27054 | 21246 with mPKCeta-F 5'-ATATTCGGTGTCAGGCGAAC
AAGCCGTGGAGCTTGCCAGACCCTGGCAGGGTATGGGTCTCCAACCCGGAAATATTTCTCCAACCTCGAA
ACTCATTTCCAGGTCGACACTAAGACGGCAGGGAAAGGAGGGCTCCAAAGAAGGAAATGGGATCGGTGTT
AACTCTTCCAGCAGATTCGGCATCGACAACTTTGAGTTCATCCGGGTGTTGGGGAAGGGGAGCTTCGGGA
AGGTGATGCTTGCCAGGATAAAGGAGACAGGAGAACTGTACGCCGTGAGGGTGCTGAAGAAGGACGTGAT
TCTGCAGGATGATGATGTAGAGTGCACCATGACTGAGAAGAGGATCCTGTCCTTGGCTCGCAACCACCCC
TTCCTCACCCAGCTCTTCTGCTGCTTTCAGACTCCAGACCGTCTGTTCTTTGTCATGGAGTTTGTGAACG
GAGGCGACCTGATGTTCCACATCCAAAAGTCCCGTCGTTTCGATGAAGCCCGTGCTCGTTTCTACGCCGC
GGAGATCATTTCTGCACTCATGTTCCTACATGAGAAAGGTATCATCTATAGAGACTTGAAACTGGACAAT
GTGCTATTGGACCACGAAGGTCACTGTAAACTGGCCGATTTTGGAATGTGCAAGGAGGGGATTTGTAATG
GGGTCACCACAGCCACCTTCTGCGGTACACCTGACTACATTGCCCCAGAGATCCTTCAGGAGATGCTGTA
TGGACCTGCATA
