>Addgene plasmid #21246 | PKC eta DN | addgene partial sequence | sequence record 27055 | T7 5'-TAATACGACTCACTATAGGG-3'
CANGANGANCTGGATCTCGAGGCCACCATGGAATTCTCGTCCGGCACGATGAAGTTCAATGGCTATCTGA
GGGTCCGCATCGGAGAGGCTGTAGGGCTGCAGCCCACCCGCTGGTCCCTGCGGCACTCGCTCTTCAAAAA
GGGCCACCAGCTGCTGGACCCCTACCTGACGGTGAGCGTAGACCAGGTACGCGTGGGCCAGACCAGCACA
AAGCAGAAGACCAACAAACCCACCTACAACGAGGAGTTCTGCGCCAATGTCACCGACGGCGGCCACCTGG
AGCTAGCCGTCTTCCACGAGACGCCCCTGGGTTATGACCACTTTGTGGCCAACTGCACGCTGCAGTTCCA
GGAGCTGTTGCGCACGGCTGGTACCTCGGACACCTTCGAGGGCTGGGTGGATCTGGAGCCTGAGGGGAAA
GTGTTTGTGGTAATAACCCTAACAGGGAGTTTCACTGAAGCCACTCTCCAGAGAGACCGCATCTTCAAGC
ATTTTACCAGGAAGCGCCAAAGGGCTATGCGAAGACGAGTCCATCAAGTGAACGGACATAAGTTCATGGC
CACGTACCTGAGGCAGCCCACCTACTGCTCTCATTGCCGAGAGTTCATCTGGGGAGTATTTGGGAAACAG
GGTTATCAATGCCAAGTGTGCACCTGCGTCGTCCATAAACGCTGCCANCATCTATTGTTNNNNCNTGCAC
TTGCNAANCAATATTAACAAANGGGATGCCAAGATNGCAAAACAGCGGTTTGCATCACATCCCACACANT
TCACGTTCACANTACANGTGCCACGTCTGTGACACTGTGNTCCTGCTCTGGGGATATGCGACAGGACTCA
TGTAATANTAGAGATGTCTATTCTTGTCNGGACTGCCCACTCNGGNANGTGGANTGCAACN
